Addgene plasmid #87752: EB2315
Purpose: BbbJ23119::EYFP cloned between XbaI and XhoI of EB2065
Depositing lab: Erin O'Shea. Depositing organization: Harvard University. Publication: Cyanobacteria Maintain Constant Protein Concentration despite Genome Copy-Number Variation. Zheng XY, O'Shea EK. Cell Rep. 2017 Apr 18;19(3):497-504. doi: 10.1016/j.celrep.2017.03.067. PubMed 28423314.
Backbone
  Vector backbone: EB2065
  Backbone manufacturer: O'Shea lab
Growth in bacteria
  Bacterial resistance: Chloramphenicol, 25 μg/mL
  Growth temperature: 37°C
  Growth strain: DH5alpha
  Copy number: Low Copy
Gene/Insert
  Gene/Insert name: BbbJ23119::EYFP
Terms and licenses: Academic/Nonprofit Terms; Industry Terms: Not Available to Industry
How to cite: EB2315 was a gift from Erin O'Shea (Addgene plasmid # 87752 ; http://n2t.net/addgene:87752 ; RRID:Addgene_87752)
