[The description below was written by a language model from this plasmid's Addgene catalogue record and pLannotate feature annotations shown in this document.]
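Description:
EB2315 is a low-copy bacterial plasmid built on the depositing lab's EB2065 backbone, with a constitutive fluorescent reporter cassette, BBa_J23119::EYFP, inserted between the backbone's XbaI and XhoI sites. The feature table shows that it is pBR322-like: a ColE1/pMB1 origin accompanied by rop (which holds copy number down, consistent with the "low copy" listing) and the bom mobilisation region. A tet promoter and tetracycline-resistance gene are present, but the gene is split into two fragments, which suggests that the cloned region interrupts it. A full-length ampicillin-resistance gene with its promoter is annotated, but the catalogue lists chloramphenicol as the selection, conferred by a cat promoter–CmR cassette located next to the reporter.

The payload consists of the strong synthetic J23119 promoter (the SpeI-ended variant) driving EYFP. The rrnB T1 and T2 terminators lie just downstream but are annotated on the opposite strand, as are a short AmpR fragment with its promoter. The reporter and CmR cassette are flanked on both sides by sequences that the automated annotation matches to fragments of glgX-type glycogen debranching enzyme genes. This layout resembles homology arms for chromosomal integration of the reporter plus marker, and the associated publication concerns protein concentration and genome copy number in cyanobacteria. However, the record does not state the integration locus, the target organism, or that integration is intended, so this remains an inference. A short hit to archaeal small-subunit rRNA is probably a spurious annotation. The record supports use as a constitutive EYFP expression reporter, propagated in E. coli.
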