Features (pLannotate 1.2.2; 20 found; start..end, strand, type, name):
    800..1072    -  CDS            glgX (fragment): GLGX_ECOLI - Also known as glyX. Experimental evidence at protein level: Swiss-Prot protein existence level 1. Removes maltotriose and maltotetraose chains that are attached by 1,6-alpha-linkage to the limit dextrin main chain, generating a debranched limit dextrin. Shows only very little activity with native glycogen. From Escherichia coli (strain K12).
   1111..1145    +  promoter       J23119(SpeI) promoter: bacterial promoter (Registry of Standard Biological Parts BBa J23119) modified to end with an SpeI site
   1160..1879    +  CDS            EYFP: enhanced YFP mammalian codon-optimized
   1935..1962    -  terminator     rrnB T2 terminator: transcription terminator T2 from the E. coli rrnB gene
   2054..2140    -  terminator     rrnB T1 terminator: Escherichia coli rrnB; transcription terminator T1 from the E. coli rrnB gene
   2230..2460    -  ncRNA          SSU rRNA archaea: Accession: RF01959 - Archaeal small subunit ribosomal RNA
   2473..2717    -  CDS            AmpR (fragment): β-lactamase; bla; confers resistance to ampicillin, carbenicillin, and related antibiotics
   2718..2822    -  promoter       AmpR promoter: bla
   3025..3127    +  promoter       cat promoter: promoter of the E. coli cat gene encoding chloramphenicol acetyltransferase
   3128..3787    +  CDS            CmR: chloramphenicol acetyltransferase; cat; confers resistance to chloramphenicol
   4075..5007    -  CDS            glgX (fragment): GLGX_MYCTU - Also known as treX. Experimental evidence at protein level: Swiss-Prot protein existence level 1. From Mycobacterium tuberculosis (strain ATCC 25618 / H37Rv).
   5008..5909    +  CDS            TcR (fragment): tetracycline efflux protein; tet; confers resistance to tetracycline
   6151..6531    -  CDS            YPB1_ECOLX: Protein predicted: Swiss-Prot protein existence level 4. From Escherichia coli.
   6548..6739    +  CDS            rop: Rop protein, which maintains plasmids at low copy number; rop
   6841..6981    +  misc_feature   bom: basis of mobility region from pBR322
   7167..7755    -  rep_origin     ori: high-copy-number ColE1/pMB1/pBR322/pUC origin of replication
   7926..8786    -  CDS            AmpR: β-lactamase; bla; confers resistance to ampicillin, carbenicillin, and related antibiotics
   8787..8891    -  promoter       AmpR promoter: bla
   9004..9032    +  promoter       tet promoter: E. coli promoter for tetracycline efflux protein gene
   9080..5       +  CDS            TcR (fragment) (across the origin): tetracycline efflux protein; tet; confers resistance to tetracycline
>Addgene plasmid #87752 | EB2315 | addgene full sequence | sequence record 173839 | Addgene NGS Result
GATCCCAGGCTCAGTGTGGTTCGCATCTTTTGATAATCACCACTGGACGCAACACAGTAGGGCAATTCAA
GAGCATCCAAAGCCTCTTCAACCCCAGGAACGGCTTGTAGATGCGTTTCTAACGCGATACGGGTACGGCG
TTGATAGTGCTGAACAAAGTCAGGGGGTGGAGGATTGCCTAACCGTCGCTCAATTAGTTTGAGACAGTCA
GCCATGGAATGACCCACAAACTGCTCAAACATGTCATCCAAAGTCACCAACAGACCCAGTTCATTGAGCA
TGTCTGCAAAGACGCGATTAGTGATGCGTTCGCTATCAACAAGCACACCATCACAGTCGAAAATCACCAG
CTGAAACGGTGAAGTTTGCATTGTTTTTAAGCACGAGCCATCAACAGTAAGAGCGATCGCGCTGGGACGA
TGTAATCGCGCCGTAGGCAGGGTTTTGCCTCATCCGGCAGATGACAAGCTTCAAGATTCGGCAGTGAAGT
ATCGAGCAAGCGATACCAAACGCGGCCGCGAGGAGGCCTCGGCAACTGGAAGCGCAGGTCTTCCCAGTAA
GCATTAAAGGCTAGGTAAAGCCATTCCTGCTGGCGAGGATGGCAGAGACTGACGGCCAGACTGTGGGACC
ACAGCGCCCAATCGGGTTGTTTGAGTTTGACGCCATGCCAGATGGCATAGGGACGACGCGGATGGGGTTC
GTTCTGCAGCAGTTCGTTCTGTTGGAACATCACCAGCGACTGGGAAAGTTCAATCAGGCGGCGACTGAAC
ACCAAGAAATCGGCATGGCGATCGCACAGCGACCAATCAAACCAGCTGATCTCATTGTCTTGGCAGTAGG
CGTTATTGTTACCCTGCTGACTGCGTTTGACCTCATCGCCCATCGTCAGCATCGGTGTGCCCTGGGCGAG
GAATAACGTGGCGAGCAAATTGCGCTGCTGCCGTTCCCGTAAGCTCAGAATCGTGGGGTCATCGGTCTCG
CCTTCAATGCCGTAGTTCCAGCTGTAGTTGTCATTGGTCCCGTCCCGATTGTTCTCTCCATTGGCAAAGT
TGTGCTTCTGGCTATAGCTGACTCGTCACGGGTAACCGATATCGTCGACAGGCCTCTAGATTGACAGCTA
GCTCAGTCCTAGGTATAATACTAGTAAGGAGGCAACAAGATGGTGAGCAAGGGCGAGGAGCTGTTCACCG
GGGTGGTGCCCATCCTGGTCGAGCTGGACGGCGACGTAAACGGCCACAAGTTCAGCGTGTCCGGCGAGGG
CGAGGGCGATGCCACCTACGGCAAGCTGACCCTGAAGTTCATCTGCACCACCGGCAAGCTGCCCGTGCCC
TGGCCCACCCTCGTGACCACCTTCGGCTACGGCCTGCAGTGCTTCGCCCGCTACCCCGACCACATGAAGC
AGCACGACTTCTTCAAGTCCGCCATGCCCGAAGGCTACGTCCAGGAGCGCACCATCTTCTTCAAGGACGA
CGGCAACTACAAGACCCGCGCCGAGGTGAGGTTCGAGGGCGACACCCTGGTGAACCGCATCGAGCTGAAG
GGCATCGACTTCAAGGAGGACGGCAACATCCTGGGGCACAAGCTGGAGTACAACTACAACAGCCACAACG
TCTATATCATGGCCGACAAGCAGAAGAACGGCATCAAGGTGAACTTCAAGATCCGCCACAACATCGAGGA
CGGCAGCGTGCAGCTCGCCGACCACTACCAGCAGAACACCCCCATCGGCGACGGCCCCGTGCTGCTGCCC
GACAACCACTACCTGAGCTACCAGTCCGCCCTGAGCAAAGACCCCAACGAGAAGCGCGATCACATGGTCC
TGCTGGAGTTCGTGACCGCCGCCGGGATCACTCTCGGCATGGACGAGCTGTACAAGTAACTCGAGCTAGC
AAGCTTGGCCGGATCCGGCCGGATCCGGAGTTTGTAGAAACGCAAAAAGGCCATCCGTCAGGATGGCCTT
CTGCTTAATTTGATGCCTGGCAGTTTATGGCGGGCGTCCTGCCCGCCACCCTCCGGGCCGTTGCTTCGCA
ACGTTCAAATCCGCTCCCGGCGGATTTGTCCTACTCAGGAGAGCGTTCACCGACAAACAACAGATAAAAC
GAAAGGCCCAGTCTTTCGACTGAGCCTTTCGTTTTATTTGATGCCTGGCAGTTCCCTACTCTCGCATGGG
GAGACCCCACACTACCATCGGCGCTACGGCGTTTCACTTCTGAGTTCGGCATGGGGTCAGGTGGGACCAC
CGCGCTACTGCCGCCAGGCAAATTCTGTTTTATCAGCCGTTACCCCACCTACTAGCTAATCCCATCTGGG
CACATCCGATGGCAAGAGGCCCGAAGGTCCCCCTCTTTGGTCTTGCGACGTTATGCGGTATTAGCTACCG
TTTCCAGTAGTTATCCCCCTCCATCAGGCAGTTTCCCAGACATTACTCACCCGTCCGCCACTCGTCAGCA
AAGAAGCAAGCTTAGATCCGTCACACGGGATAATACCGCGCCACATAGCAGAACTTTAAAAGTGCTCATC
ATTGGAAAACGTTCTTCGGGGCGAAAACTCTCAAGGATCTTACCGCTGTTGAGATCCAGTTCGATGTAAC
CCACTCGTGCACCCAACTGATCTTCAGCATCTTTTACTTTCACCAGCGTTTCTGGGTGAGCAAAAACAGG
AAGGCAAAATGCCGCAAAAAAGGGAATAAGGGCGACACGGAAATGTTGAATACTCATACTCTTCCTTTTT
CAATATTATTGAAGCATTTATCAGGGTTATTGTCTCATGAGCGGATACATATTTGAATGTATTTAGAAAA
ATAAACAAATAGGGGTTCCGCGCACATTTCCCCGAAAAGTGCCACCTGACGTCTAAGAAACCATTATTAT
CATGACATTAACCTATAAAAATAGGCGTATCACGAGGCCCTTTCGTCTTCGAATAAATACCTGTGACGGA
AGATCACTTCGCAGAATAAATAAATCCTGGTGTCCCTGTTGATACCGGGAAGCCCTGGGCCAACTTTTGG
CGAAAATGAGACGTTGATCGGCACGTAAGAGGTTCCAACTTTCACCATAATGAAATAAGATCACTACCGG
GCGTATTTTTTGAGTTATCGAGATTTTCAGGAGCTAAGGAAGCTAAAATGGAGAAAAAAATCACTGGATA
TACCACCGTTGATATATCCCAATGGCATCGTAAAGAACATTTTGAGGCATTTCAGTCAGTTGCTCAATGT
ACCTATAACCAGACCGTTCAGCTGGATATTACGGCCTTTTTAAAGACCGTAAAGAAAAATAAGCACAAGT
TTTATCCGGCCTTTATTCACATTCTTGCCCGCCTGATGAATGCTCATCCGGAATTCCGTATGGCAATGAA
AGACGGTGAGCTGGTGATATGGGATAGTGTTCACCCTTGTTACACCGTTTTCCATGAGCAAACTGAAACG
TTTTCATCGCTCTGGAGTGAATACCACGACGATTTCCGGCAGTTTCTACACATATATTCGCAAGATGTGG
CGTGTTACGGTGAAAACCTGGCCTATTTCCCTAAAGGGTTTATTGAGAATATGTTTTTCGTCTCAGCCAA
TCCCTGGGTGAGTTTCACCAGTTTTGATTTAAACGTGGCCAATATGGACAACTTCTTCGCCCCCGTTTTC
ACCATGGGCAAATATTATACGCAAGGCGACAAGGTGCTGATGCCGCTGGCGATTCAGGTTCATCATGCCG
TTTGTGATGGCTTCCATGTCGGCAGAATGCTTAATGAATTACAACAGTACTGCGATGAGTGGCAGGGCGG
GGCGTAATTTTTTTAAGGCAGTTATTGGTGCCCTTAAACGCCTGGTTGCTACGCCTGAATAAGTGATAAT
AAGCGGATGAATGGCAGAAATTCGAAAGCAAATTCGACCCGGTCGTCGGTTCAGGGCAGGGTCGTTAAAT
AGCCGCTTATGTCTATTGCTGGTTTACCGGTTTATTGACTACCGGAAGCAGTGTGACCGTGTGCTTCTCA
AATGCCTGAGGCCAGTTTGCTCAGGCTCTCCCCGTGGAGGTAATAATTGACGATATGATCGACGGATCTG
GTAACCCCAGCGCGGAGATCTCGCAGCGTAAAGCCGTCATGGCAGGTGATGAAGTTAATGGTGCGTCCGG
CATACCATTGGTCTGTGCTGTAGACATCGGGGCTACCCAGCAGGCGTTGACTGAGGGCGTAAGTACAGCC
CTGATCTCCACGCCAAAAACGCCGAATATCGTCCCGGAAGGGACCGTTCCAAGTCCCAAAGCGATCGCCA
ATAAAGGTACCAACCTGATATAAGCCGGCTGCGTCCCAAGCTTCAGCAATGAGCTTCGTACCGGCCAAAA
CCGGATCGGAATCAATCGCCCAAAGCAAGGGCGGATCCGATAGGGGGTTGCCATTGGCATCACGACTCAG
CACCGACGCAAGGTCAAAGCGGAAGCCATCGACGTGCATTTCCGAGACCCAATAACGCAGGCAATCGAGA
ATCAGCGATCGCACGATCGAATTGTTAGCTTTGACGGTGTTGCCGCAGCCGGTGTAGTTGCGATAGCCCG
CCTGTTCATCCAGCAGATAGTAGGTTGAATTCGCTAGACCTTTGAAAGACAGCGTTGGACCGTCTTCATT
CCCTTCAGCAGTGTGGTTGAACACCACGTCGAGAATCACCTCAATCCCTGCTTGGTGGAGCGCCTTGACG
AGGTCGCGGAACTCATCAACTGGACCAAGTGGATCATGGCGAGAGCTGTAGGCTGCGTGGGGCGCAAAAA
AAGCCATGGTGCTGTAGCCCCAGTAGTTCTCGCGTCCTAAGGGGGCATCTTGGCGATCGAACTGGTGCAC
CGGCAGCAACTCAACGGCCGTGACGCCGAGGGATTGCAGGTAGGGAATTTTTTCGATTAGACCAGCGTAG
GTGCCACGTTTTTCAGGGGCGACGCCGGAATTGGGATGCTTGGTGAAGCCGCCAACATGCAGCTCATAGA
TTACTGTGCGAGCGTAGGGTGTGCGTGGATGGCGATCGGATCCTCTACGCCGGACGCATCGTGGCCGGCA
TCACCGGCGCCACAGGTGCGGTTGCTGGCGCCTATATCGCCGACATCACCGATGGGGAAGATCGGGCTCG
CCACTTCGGGCTCATGAGCGCTTGTTTCGGCGTGGGTATGGTGGCAGGCCCCGTGGCCGGGGGACTGTTG
GGCGCCATCTCCTTGCATGCACCATTCCTTGCGGCGGCGGTGCTCAACGGCCTCAACCTACTACTGGGCT
GCTTCCTAATGCAGGAGTCGCATAAGGGAGAGCGTCGACCGATGCCCTTGAGAGCCTTCAACCCAGTCAG
CTCCTTCCGGTGGGCGCGGGGCATGACTATCGTCGCCGCACTTATGACTGTCTTCTTTATCATGCAACTC
GTAGGACAGGTGCCGGCAGCGCTCTGGGTCATTTTCGGCGAGGACCGCTTTCGCTGGAGCGCGACGATGA
TCGGCCTGTCGCTTGCGGTATTCGGAATCTTGCACGCCCTCGCTCAAGCCTTCGTCACTGGTCCCGCCAC
CAAACGTTTCGGCGAGAAGCAGGCCATTATCGCCGGCATGGCGGCCGACGCGCTGGGCTACGTCTTGCTG
GCGTTCGCGACGCGAGGCTGGATGGCCTTCCCCATTATGATTCTTCTCGCTTCCGGCGGCATCGGGATGC
CCGCGTTGCAGGCCATGCTGTCCAGGCAGGTAGATGACGACCATCAGGGACAGCTTCAAGGATCGCTCGC
GGCTCTTACCAGCCTAACTTCGATCATTGGACCGCTGATCGTCACGGCGATTTATGCCGCCTCGGCGAGC
ACATGGAACGGGTTGGCATGGATTGTAGGCGCCGCCCTATACCTTGTCTGCCTCCCCGCGTTGCGTCGCG
GTGCATGGAGCCGGGCCACCTCGACCTGAATGGAAGCCGGCGGCACCTCGCTAACGGATTCACCACTCCA
AGAATTGGAGCCAATCAATTCTTGCGGAGAACTGTGAATGCGCAAACCAACCCTTGGCAGAACATATCCA
TCGCGTCCGCCATCTCCAGCAGCCGCACGCGGCGCATCTCGGGCAGCGTTGGGTCCTGGCCACGGGTGCG
CATGATCGTGCTCCTGTCGTTGAGGACCCGGCTAGGCTGGCGGGGTTGCCTTACTGGTTAGCAGAATGAA
TCACCGATACGCGAGCGAACGTGAAGCGACTGCTGCTGCAAAACGTCTGCGACCTGAGCAACAACATGAA
TGGTCTTCGGTTTCCGTGTTTCGTAAAGTCTGGAAACGCGGAAGTCAGCGCCCTGCACCATTATGTTCCG
GATCTGCATCGCAGGATGCTGCTGGCTACCCTGTGGAACACCTACATCTGTATTAACGAAGCGCTGGCAT
TGACCCTGAGTGATTTTTCTCTGGTCCCGCCGCATCCATACCGCCAGTTGTTTACCCTCACAACGTTCCA
GTAACCGGGCATGTTCATCATCAGTAACCCGTATCGTGAGCATCCTCTCTCGTTTCATCGGTATCATTAC
CCCCATGAACAGAAATCCCCCTTACACGGAGGCATCAGTGACCAAACAGGAAAAAACCGCCCTTAACATG
GCCCGCTTTATCAGAAGCCAGACATTAACGCTTCTGGAGAAACTCAACGAGCTGGACGCGGATGAACAGG
CAGACATCTGTGAATCGCTTCACGACCACGCTGATGAGCTTTACCGCAGCTGCCTCGCGCGTTTCGGTGA
TGACGGTGAAAACCTCTGACACATGCAGCTCCCGGAGACGGTCACAGCTTGTCTGTAAGCGGATGCCGGG
AGCAGACAAGCCCGTCAGGGCGCGTCAGCGGGTGTTGGCGGGTGTCGGGGCGCAGCCATGACCCAGTCAC
GTAGCGATAGCGGAGTGTATACTGGCTTAACTATGCGGCATCAGAGCAGATTGTACTGAGAGTGCACCAT
ATGCGGTGTGAAATACCGCACAGATGCGTAAGGAGAAAATACCGCATCAGGCGCTCTTCCGCTTCCTCGC
TCACTGACTCGCTGCGCTCGGTCGTTCGGCTGCGGCGAGCGGTATCAGCTCACTCAAAGGCGGTAATACG
GTTATCCACAGAATCAGGGGATAACGCAGGAAAGAACATGTGAGCAAAAGGCCAGCAAAAGGCCAGGAAC
CGTAAAAAGGCCGCGTTGCTGGCGTTTTTCCATAGGCTCCGCCCCCCTGACGAGCATCACAAAAATCGAC
GCTCAAGTCAGAGGTGGCGAAACCCGACAGGACTATAAAGATACCAGGCGTTTCCCCCTGGAAGCTCCCT
CGTGCGCTCTCCTGTTCCGACCCTGCCGCTTACCGGATACCTGTCCGCCTTTCTCCCTTCGGGAAGCGTG
GCGCTTTCTCATAGCTCACGCTGTAGGTATCTCAGTTCGGTGTAGGTCGTTCGCTCCAAGCTGGGCTGTG
TGCACGAACCCCCCGTTCAGCCCGACCGCTGCGCCTTATCCGGTAACTATCGTCTTGAGTCCAACCCGGT
AAGACACGACTTATCGCCACTGGCAGCAGCCACTGGTAACAGGATTAGCAGAGCGAGGTATGTAGGCGGT
GCTACAGAGTTCTTGAAGTGGTGGCCTAACTACGGCTACACTAGAAGAACAGTATTTGGTATCTGCGCTC
TGCTGAAGCCAGTTACCTTCGGAAAAAGAGTTGGTAGCTCTTGATCCGGCAAACAAACCACCGCTGGTAG
CGGTGGTTTTTTTGTTTGCAAGCAGCAGATTACGCGCAGAAAAAAAGGATCTCAAGAAGATCCTTTGATC
TTTTCTACGGGGTCTGACGCTCAGTGGAACGAAAACTCACGTTAAGGGATTTTGGTCATGAGATTATCAA
AAAGGATCTTCACCTAGATCCTTTTAAATTAAAAATGAAGTTTTAAATCAATCTAAAGTATATATGAGTA
AACTTGGTCTGACAGTTACCAATGCTTAATCAGTGAGGCACCTATCTCAGCGATCTGTCTATTTCGTTCA
TCCATAGTTGCCTGACTCCCCGTCGTGTAGATAACTACGATACGGGAGGGCTTACCATCTGGCCCCAGTG
CTGCAATGATACCGCGAGACCCACGCTCACCGGCTCCAGATTTATCAGCAATAAACCAGCCAGCCGGAAG
GGCCGAGCGCAGAAGTGGTCCTGCAACTTTATCCGCCTCCATCCAGTCTATTAATTGTTGCCGGGAAGCT
AGAGTAAGTAGTTCGCCAGTTAATAGTTTGCGCAACGTTGTTGCCATTGCTGCAGGCATCGTGGTGTCAC
GCTCGTCGTTTGGTATGGCTTCATTCAGCTCCGGTTCCCAACGATCAAGGCGAGTTACATGATCCCCCAT
GTTGTGCAAAAAAGCGGTTAGCTCCTTCGGTCCTCCGATCGTTGTCAGAAGTAAGTTGGCCGCAGTGTTA
TCACTCATGGTTATGGCAGCACTGCATAATTCTCTTACTGTCATGCCATCCGTAAGATGCTTTTCTGTGA
CTGGTGAGTACTCAACCAAGTCATTCTGAGAATAGTGTATGCGGCGACCGAGTTGCTCTTGCCCGGCGTC
AACACGGGATAATACCGCGCCACATAGCAGAACTTTAAAAGTGCTCATCATTGGAAAACGTTCTTCGGGG
CGAAAACTCTCAAGGATCTTACCGCTGTTGAGATCCAGTTCGATGTAACCCACTCGTGCACCCAACTGAT
CTTCAGCATCTTTTACTTTCACCAGCGTTTCTGGGTGAGCAAAAACAGGAAGGCAAAATGCCGCAAAAAA
GGGAATAAGGGCGACACGGAAATGTTGAATACTCATACTCTTCCTTTTTCAATATTATTGAAGCATTTAT
CAGGGTTATTGTCTCATGAGCGGATACATATTTGAATGTATTTAGAAAAATAAACAAATAGGGGTTCCGC
GCACATTTCCCCGAAAAGTGCCACCTGACGTCTAAGAAACCATTATTATCATGACATTAACCTATAAAAA
TAGGCGTATCACGAGGCCCTTTCGTCTTCAAGAATTCTCATGTTTGACAGCTTATCATCGATAAGCTTTA
ATGCGGTAGTTTATCACAGTTAAATTGCTAACGCAGTCAGGCACCGTGTATGAAATCTAACAATGCGCTC
ATCGTCATCCTCGGCACCGTCACCCTGGATGCTGTAGGCATAGGCTTGGTTATGCCGGTACTGCCGGGCC
TCTTGCGGGATATCGTCCATTCCGACAGCATCGCCAGTCACTATGGCGTGCTGCTAGCGCTATATGCGTT
GATGCAATTTCTATGCGCACCCGTTCTCGGAGCACTGTCCGACCGCTTTGGCCGCCGCCCAGTCCTGCTC
GCTTCGCTACTTGGAGCCACTATCGACTACGCGATCATGGCGACCACACCCGTCCTGTG
